>Addgene plasmid #156488 | pD649-HAsp-TNFRSF17-Fc(DAPA)-AviTag-6xHis | addgene full sequence | sequence record 368506 | Addgene NGS Result
GAAGAGTTCTTGCAGCTCGGTGACCCGCTCGATGTGGCGGTCCGGATCGACGGTGTGGCGCGTGGCGGGG
TAGTCGGCGAACGCGGCGGCGAGGGTGCGTACGGCCCTGGGGACGTCGTCGCGGGTGGCGAGGCGCACCG
TGGGCTTGTACTCGGTCATGGTTTAGTTCCTCACCTTGTCGTATTATACTATGCCGATATACTATGCCGA
TGATTAATTGTCAACACGTGCTGATCAGATCCGAAAATGGATATACAAGCTCCCGGGAGCTTTTTGCAAA
AGCCTAGGCCTCCAAAAAAGCCTCCTCACTACTTCTGGAATAGCTCAGAGGCAGAGGCGGCCTCGGCCTC
TGCATAAATAAAAAAAATTAGTCAGCCATGGGGCGGAGAATGGGCGGAACTGGGCGGAGTTAGGGGCGGG
ATGGGCGGAGTTAGGGGCGGGACTATGGTTGCTGACTAATTGAGATGCATGCTTTGCATACTTCTGCCTG
CTGGGGAGCCTGGGGACTTTCCACACCTGGTTGCTGACTAATTGAGATGCATGCTTTGCATACTTCTGCC
TGCTGGGGAGCCTGGGGACTTTCCACACCCTAACTGACACACATTCCACAGAATTAATTCGCGTTAAATT
TTTGTTAAATCAGCTCATTTTTTAACCAATAGGCCGAAATCGGCAAAATCCCTTATAAATCAAAAGAATA
GACCGAGATAGGGTTGAGTGTTGTGATGCAATTTCCTCATTTTATTAGGAAAGGACAGTGGGAGTGGCAC
CTTCCAGGGTCAAGGAAGGCACGGGGGAGGGGCAAACAACAGATGGCTGGCAACTAGAAGGCACAGTCGA
GGCTGATTTTCTCTATCTATTTATTTTACTACTCAAGACTATCTTGCAAAGTAGAAGAACCCTGTCTGCA
GTATGACGACCGTGTATACCCGATTGGCTTACCGGGTAACGCGTTGTGCCAGTGACTACAGGCCGGCCTT
AGTGGTGATGGTGGTGGTGTTCATGCCACTCAATCTTCTGAGCCTCGAAAATATCATTAAGACCGCTGCC
GCCGGGGCTCAGGCTCAGGGACTTCTGGGTGTAGTGGTTGTGCAGGGCCTCGTGCATCACGCTGCAGCTG
AACACGTTGCCCTGCTGCCACCTGGACTTGTCCACGGTCAGCTTGCTGTACAGGAAGAAGCTGCCGTCGC
TGTCCAGCACTGGGGGGGTGGTCTTGTAGTTGTTCTCGGGCTGGCCGTTGCTCTCCCACTCCACGGCGAT
ATCGCTGGGGTAGAAGCCCTTCACCAGACAGGTCAGGGACACCTGGTTCTTGGTCATCTCCTCCCGGCTG
GGGGGCAGGGTGTACACCTGGGGCTCCCGTGGCTGGCCCTTGGCCTTGCTGATTGTCTTTTCGATTGGGG
CAGCCAGGGCCTTGTTGGAGACTTTGCACTTGTATTCTTTGCCGTTCAGCCAGTCCTGGTGCAGCACGGT
CAGCACGGACACCACCCTGTAGGTGCTGTTGTACTGCTCCTCTCTGGGCTTGGTCTTGGCGTTGTGCACC
TCCACGCCGTCCACGTACCAGTTGAACTTCACCTCTGGGTCCTCGTGGGACACGGCCACCACCACGCAGG
TCACCTCGGGGGTCCTGCTGATCATCAGGGTGTCCTTGGGCTTGGGGGGGAACAGGAACACGGAAGGCCC
TCCCAGCAGTTCTGGAGCTGGGCAGGGGGGGCAGGTGTGGGTCTTGTCGCCGCCCGGCGCGCCAGCATTG
GTGCCCTTCACGCTATTGGTCACGCTGGCGTTGCAGTATCTCTGGCAGGTCAGTGGAGGGGTGTTGCTGC
TACATCTCAGCTGGCAGGGAATGCAGGCGTGCAGCAGGCTATCGAAGTACTCGTTCTGGCTACACTGGCC
AGCCATCTGAAGCATGGCGGCCGCAGCGAACACCAGGCAGAAGATGTAGCTCAGGGCAATGATGGTCTTC
ATGGTGGCGCTAGCAGGCGCGTTTTCGATAGAACCGAGGTGCAGTTGGACCTGGGAGTGGACACCTGTGG
AGAGAAAGGCAAAGTGGATGTTATTCTATAGTGTCACCTAAATCGTATGTGTATGATACATAAGGTTATG
TATTAATTGTAGCCGCGTTCTAACGAAGCCAAGGGGGTGGGCCTATAGACTCTATAGGCGGTACTTACGT
CACTCTTGGCACGGGGAATCCGCGTTCCAATGCACCGTTCCCGGCCGCGGAGGCTGGATCGGTCCCGGTG
TCTTCTATGGAGGTCAAAACAGCGTGGATGGCGTCTCCAGGCGATCTGACGGTTCACTAAACGAGCTCTG
CTTATATAGACCTCCCACCGTACACGCCTACCGCCCATTTGCGTCAATGGGGCGGAGTTGTTACGACATT
TTGGAAAGTCCCGTTGATTTTGGTGCCAAAACAAACTCCCATTGACGTCAATGGGGTGGAGACTTGGAAA
TCCCCGTGAGTCAAACCGCTATCCACGCCCATTGATGTACTGCCAAAACCGCATCACCATGGTAATAGCG
ATGACTAATACGTAGATGTACTGCCAAGTAGGAAAGTCCCATAAGGTCATGTACTGGGCATAATGCCAGG
CGGGCCATTTACCGTCATTGACGTCAATAGGGGGCGTACTTGGCATATGATACACTTGATGTACTGCCAA
GTGGGCAGTTTACCGTAAATACTCCACCCATTGACGTCAATGGAAAGTCCCTATTGGCGTTACTATGGGA
ACATACGTCATTATTGACGTCAATGGGCGGGGGTCGTTGGGCGGTCAGCCAGGCGGGCCATTTACCGTAA
GTTATGTAACGCGGAACTCCATATATGGGCTATGAACTAATGACCCCGTAATTGATTACTATTAATAACT
AGTCAATAATCAATGCCAACATGGCGGTCATATTGGACATGAGCCAATATAAATGTACATATTATGATAT
AGATACAACGTATGCAATGGCCAATAGCCAATATTGATTTATGCTATATAACCAATGAATAATATGGCTA
ATGGCCAATATTGAGTCAACGCCACTGTGCATGAAGCTCGTAATTGTTATCCGCTCACAATTAAGGGCGA
CACAAAATTTATTCTAAATGATAATAAATACTGATAACATCTTATAGTTTGTATTATATTTTGTATTATC
GTTGACATGTATAATTTTGATATCAAAAACTGATTTTCCCTTTATTATTTTCGAGATTTATTTTCTTAAT
TCTCTTTAACAAACTAGAAATATTGTATATACAAAAAATCATAAATAATAGATGAATAGTTTAATTATAG
GTGTTCATCAATCGAAAAAGCAACGTATCTTATTTAAAGTGCGTTGCTTTTTTCTCATTTATAAGGTTAA
ATAATTCTCATATATCAAGCAAAGTGACAGGCGCCCTTAAATATTCTGACAAATGCTCTTTCCCTAAACT
CCCCCCATAAAAAAACCCGCCGAAGCGGGTTTTTACGTTATTTGCGGATTAACGATTACTCGTTATCAGA
ACCGCCCAGGGGGCCCGAGCTTAAGACTGGCCGTCGTTTTACAACACAGAAAGAGTTTGTAGAAACGCAA
AAAGGCCATCCGTCAGGGGCCTTCTGCTTAGTTTGATGCCTGGCAGTTCCCTACTCTCGCCTTCCGCTTC
CTCGCTCACTGACTCGCTGCGCTCGGTCGTTCGGCTGCGGCGAGCGGTATCAGCTCACTCAAAGGCGGTA
ATACGGTTATCCACAGAATCAGGGGATAACGCAGGAAAGAACATGTGAGCAAAAGGCCAGCAAAAGGCCA
GGAACCGTAAAAAGGCCGCGTTGCTGGCGTTTTTCCATAGGCTCCGCCCCCCTGACGAGCATCACAAAAA
TCGACGCTCAAGTCAGAGGTGGCGAAACCCGACAGGACTATAAAGATACCAGGCGTTTCCCCCTGGAAGC
TCCCTCGTGCGCTCTCCTGTTCCGACCCTGCCGCTTACCGGATACCTGTCCGCCTTTCTCCCTTCGGGAA
GCGTGGCGCTTTCTCATAGCTCACGCTGTAGGTATCTCAGTTCGGTGTAGGTCGTTCGCTCCAAGCTGGG
CTGTGTGCACGAACCCCCCGTTCAGCCCGACCGCTGCGCCTTATCCGGTAACTATCGTCTTGAGTCCAAC
CCGGTAAGACACGACTTATCGCCACTGGCAGCAGCCACTGGTAACAGGATTAGCAGAGCGAGGTATGTAG
GCGGTGCTACAGAGTTCTTGAAGTGGTGGGCTAACTACGGCTACACTAGAAGAACAGTATTTGGTATCTG
CGCTCTGCTGAAGCCAGTTACCTTCGGAAAAAGAGTTGGTAGCTCTTGATCCGGCAAACAAACCACCGCT
GGTAGCGGTGGTTTTTTTGTTTGCAAGCAGCAGATTACGCGCAGAAAAAAAGGATCTCAAGAAGATCCTT
TGATCTTTTCTACGGGGTCTGACGCTCAGTGGAACGACGCGCGCGTAACTCACGTTAAGGGATTTTGGTC
ATGAGCAAGGGGTGTTATGAGCCATATTCAGGTATAAATGGGCTCGCGATAATGTTCAGAATTGGTTAAT
TGGTTGTAACACTGACCCCTATTTGTTTATTTTTCTAAATACATTCAAATATGTATCCGCTCATGAGACA
ATAACCCTGATAAATGCTTCAATAATATTGAAAAAGGAAGAATATGAGTATTCAACATTTCCGTGTCGCC
CTTATTCCCTTTTTTGCGGCATTTTGCCTTCCTGTTTTTGCTCACCCAGAAACGCTGGTGAAAGTAAAAG
ATGCTGAAGATCAGTTGGGTGCACGAGTGGGTTACATCGAACTGGATCTCAACAGCGGTAAGATCCTTGA
GAGTTTTCGCCCCGAAGAACGTTTTCCAATGATGAGCACTTTTAAAGTTCTGCTATGTGGCGCGGTATTA
TCCCGTATTGACGCCGGGCAAGAGCAACTCGGTCGCCGCATACACTATTCTCAGAATGACTTGGTTGAGT
ACTCACCAGTCACAGAAAAGCATCTTACGGATGGCATGACAGTAAGAGAATTATGCAGTGCTGCCATAAC
CATGAGTGATAACACTGCGGCCAACTTACTTCTGACAACGATCGGAGGACCGAAGGAGCTAACCGCTTTT
TTGCACAACATGGGGGATCATGTAACTCGCCTTGATCGTTGGGAACCGGAGCTGAATGAAGCCATACCAA
ACGACGAGCGTGACACCACGATGCCTGTAGCGATGGCAACAACGTTGCGCAAACTATTAACTGGCGAACT
ACTTACTCTAGCTTCCCGGCAACAATTAATAGACTGGATGGAGGCGGATAAAGTTGCAGGACCACTTCTG
CGCTCGGCCCTTCCGGCTGGCTGGTTTATTGCTGATAAATCCGGAGCCGGTGAGCGTGGTTCTCGCGGTA
TCATCGCAGCGCTGGGGCCAGATGGTAAGCCCTCCCGTATCGTAGTTATCTACACGACGGGGAGTCAGGC
AACTATGGATGAACGAAATAGACAGATCGCTGAGATAGGTGCCTCACTGATTAAGCATTGGTAATGACCA
TGATTACGCCAAGCTCTAGCTAGAGGTCGACGGTATACAGACATGATAAGATACATTGATGAGTTTGGAC
AAACCACAACTAGAATGCAGTGAAAAAAATGCTTTATTTGTGAAATTTGTGATGCTATTGCTTTATTTGT
AACCATTATAAGCTGCAATAAACAAGTTGGGGTGGGCGAAGAACTCCAGCATGAGATCCCCGCGCTGGAG
GATCATCCAGCCGGCGTCCCGGAAAACGATTCCGAAGCCCAACCTTTCATAGAAGGCGGCGGTGGAATCG
AAATCTCGTAGCACGTGTCAGGCACCGGGCTTGCGGGTCATGCACCAGGTGCGCGGTCCTTCGGGCACCT
CGACGTCGGCGGTGACGGTGAAGCCGAGCCGCTCGTAGAAGGGGAGGTTGCGGGGCGCGGATGTCTCCAG
GAAGGCGGGCACCCCGGCGCGCTCGGCCGCCTCCACTCCGGGGAGCACGACGGCGCTGCCCAGACCCTTG
CCCTGGTGGTCGGGCGAGACGCCGACGGTGGCCAGGAACCACGCGGGCTCCTTGGGCCGGTGCGGCGCCA
GGAGGCCTTCCATCTGTTGCTGCGCGGCCAGCCGGGAACCGCTCAACTCGGCCATGCGCGGGCCGATCTC
GGCGAACACCGCCCCCGCTTCGACGCTCTCCGGCGTGGTCCAGACCGCCACCGCGGCGCCGTCGTCCGCG
ACCCACACCTTGCCGATGTCGAGCCCGACGCGCGTGAG
Features (pLannotate 1.2.2; 21 found; start..end, strand, type, name):
    178..225     -  promoter       EM7 promoter: synthetic bacterial promoter&nbsp
    273..602     -  promoter       SV40 promoter: SV40 enhancer and early promoter
    616..724     -  rep_origin     f1 ori (fragment): f1 bacteriophage origin of replication; arrow indicates direction of (+) strand synthesis
    725..836     -  polyA_signal   bGH poly(A) signal: bovine growth hormone polyadenylation signal
   1051..1728    -  CDS            IGHG1 (fragment): IGHG1_HUMAN - Experimental evidence at protein level: Swiss-Prot protein existence level 1. Constant region of immunoglobulin heavy chains. Immunoglobulins, also known as antibodies, are membrane-bound or secreted glycoproteins produced by B lymphocytes. In the recognition phase of humoral immunity, the membrane-bound immunoglobulins serve as receptors which, upon binding of a specific antigen, trigger the clonal expansion and differentiation of B lymphocytes into immunoglobulins- secreting plasma cells. Secreted immunoglobulins mediate the effector phase of humoral immunity, which results in
   1744..1905    -  CDS            TNFRSF17 (fragment): TNR17_HUMAN - Also known as BCM, BCMA. Experimental evidence at protein level: Swiss-Prot protein existence level 1. Receptor for TNFSF13B/BLyS/BAFF and TNFSF13/APRIL. Promotes B-cell survival and plays a role in the regulation of humoral immunity. Activates NF-kappa-B and JNK. From Homo sapiens (Human).
   2014..2051    -  CDS            IgH signal sequence (fragment): signal sequence from the mouse immunoglobulin heavy chain variable region
   2055..2073    -  promoter       SP6 promoter: promoter for bacteriophage SP6 RNA polymerase
   2125..2168    -  intron         CMV intron (fragment): modified intron A from human cytomegalovirus
   2304..2507    -  promoter       CMV promoter: human cytomegalovirus (CMV) immediate early promoter
   2508..2811    -  enhancer       CMV enhancer: human cytomegalovirus immediate early enhancer
   3054..3070    -  protein_bind   lac operator: The lac repressor binds to the lac operator to inhibit transcription in E. coli. This inhibition can be relieved by adding lactose or isopropyl-β-D-thiogalactopyranoside (IPTG). lac repressor encoded by lacI
   3526..3545    +  CDS            lacZα (fragment): LacZα fragment of β-galactosidase; lacZ fragment
   3570..3587    -  terminator     rrnB T2 terminator (fragment): transcription terminator T2 from the E. coli rrnB gene
   3812..4400    -  rep_origin     ori: high-copy-number ColE1/pMB1/pBR322/pUC origin of replication
   4511..4535    +  CDS            KanR (fragment): aminoglycoside phosphotransferase; aph(3')-Ia; confers resistance to kanamycin
   4565..4661    +  promoter       AmpR promoter (fragment): bla
   4664..5524    +  CDS            AmpR: β-lactamase; bla; confers resistance to ampicillin, carbenicillin, and related antibiotics
   5577..5698    -  polyA_signal   SV40 poly(A) signal: SV40 polyadenylation signal
   5693..5818    -  CDS            ble (fragment): BLE_KLEPN - Experimental evidence at protein level: Swiss-Prot protein existence level 1. Binding protein with a strong affinity to the bleomycin family of antibiotics. Binds to CL990; an antimitotic-antibiotic compound. From Klebsiella pneumoniae.
   5828..159     -  CDS            PuroR (fragment) (across the origin): puromycin N-acetyltransferase; pac from Streptomyces; confers resistance to puromycin
