[The description below was written by a language model from this plasmid's Addgene catalogue record and pLannotate feature annotations shown in this document.]
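Description:
pD649-HAsp-TNFRSF17-Fc(DAPA)-AviTag-6xHis is a mammalian expression plasmid built on the pD649 backbone for secreted production of the extracellular domain of human TNFRSF17 (BCMA, CD269), the B-cell receptor for BAFF and APRIL. It is maintained in E. coli as a high-copy plasmid through a ColE1/pUC-type origin and selected with ampicillin via a full-length β-lactamase gene. The sequenced record is 6,268 nt, consistent with the stated backbone plus the short 162 bp insert.

Expression is driven by the CMV immediate-early enhancer and promoter, followed by a fragment of CMV intron A and an SP6 promoter, which also serves as a sequencing primer site. The open reading frame begins with a secretion leader: the name indicates an HA signal peptide, although the automated annotation labels this region as a partial match to a mouse immunoglobulin heavy chain signal sequence. The TNFRSF17 ectodomain sits between retained NotI and AscI sites, so ectodomains can be exchanged across the collection. It is fused at its C-terminus to a human IgG1 Fc, an AviTag for site-specific biotinylation and a 6xHis tag for affinity purification. The two small tags are not separately annotated in the feature table. The Fc carries the D265A and P329A (DAPA) substitutions, which are generally used to reduce Fc effector binding. A bGH polyadenylation signal terminates the transcript.

A separate SV40/EM7 promoter cassette with an SV40 poly(A) signal contains puromycin-resistance and ble sequences, both annotated only as fragments, so the record does not establish a usable mammalian selection marker. The depositor notes that some plasmids in this series may carry a transposase insertion upstream of the CMV promoter. None is annotated here. The construct belongs to a set of ectodomain fusions made for screening human cell-surface protein interactions.
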