Addgene plasmid #156488: pD649-HAsp-TNFRSF17-Fc(DAPA)-AviTag-6xHis
Purpose: Mammalian expression of cell-surface protein extracellular domain fused to Fc(DAPA)-Avi-6xHis. Protein is secreted from cells.
Depositing lab: Chris Garcia. Depositing organization: Stanford University. Publication: A Human IgSF Cell-Surface Interactome Reveals a Complex Network of Protein-Protein Interactions. Wojtowicz WM, Vielmetter J, Fernandes RA, Siepe DH, Eastman CL, Chisholm GB, Cox S, Klock H, Anderson PW, Rue SM, Miller JJ, Glaser SM, Bragstad ML, Vance J, Lam AW, Lesley SA, Zinn K, Garcia KC. Cell. 2020 Aug 20;182(4):1027-1043.e17. doi: 10.1016/j.cell.2020.07.025. PubMed 32822567.
Backbone
  Vector backbone: pD649
  Backbone size w/o insert (bp): 6106
  Vector type: Mammalian Expression
Growth in bacteria
  Bacterial resistance: Ampicillin, 100 μg/mL
  Growth temperature: 37°C
  Growth strain: DH5alpha
  Copy number: High Copy
Gene/Insert
  Gene/Insert name: TNFRSF17 (alt name: TNR17)
  Species: H. sapiens (human)
  Insert size (bp): 162
  Mutation: Fc region of human IgG contains D265A and P329A mutations (DAPA)
  Entrez Gene: TNFRSF17 (a.k.a. BCM, BCMA, CD269, TNFRSF13A)
  Promoter: CMV/SP6
  Tag / fusion protein: Fc(DAPA)-AviTag-6xHis (C terminal on backbone)
  Cloning method: Restriction Enzyme; 5′ cloning site GCGGCCGC (not destroyed); 3′ cloning site GGCGCGCC (not destroyed)
  Sequencing primers: 5′ ATTTAGGTGACACTATAG; 3′ CACGTACCAGTTGAACTTCACC
Resource information
  A portion of this plasmid was derived from a plasmid made by: synthesis by ThermoFisher
Terms and licenses: Academic/Nonprofit Terms; Industry Terms: Not Available to Industry
Depositor comments: Some plasmids in this collection may have an IS4-like element ISVsa5 family transposase upstream of the CMV promoter.
How to cite: pD649-HAsp-TNFRSF17-Fc(DAPA)-AviTag-6xHis was a gift from Chris Garcia (Addgene plasmid # 156488 ; http://n2t.net/addgene:156488 ; RRID:Addgene_156488)
